Addgene plasmid #101349: pBS NL4-3 envFS eGFP 5'CMV Δtat ΔTARx2_d2TetOp
Purpose: 2xTet Operator inserted between NFkB and Sp1 sites in U3 of HIV-1 delta tat with 5' CMV-R-U5. 5' and 3' TAR elements were mutated to: 5'-GGTCTCTCTGGTTAGACCAGAAAGGAGCATTGGAGCTCTCTGGCTAACTAGGGAACCC-3
Depositing lab: Jeremy Luban. Depositing organization: University of Massachusetts, Worcester. Publication: Intron-containing RNA from the HIV-1 provirus activates type I interferon and inflammatory cytokines. McCauley SM, Kim K, Nowosielska A, Dauphin A, Yurkovetskiy L, Diehl WE, Luban J. Nat Commun. 2018 Dec 13;9(1):5305. doi: 10.1038/s41467-018-07753-2. PubMed 30546110.
Backbone
  Vector backbone: pBluescript
  Vector type: Lentiviral
Growth in bacteria
  Bacterial resistance: Ampicillin, 100 μg/mL
  Growth temperature: 30°C
  Growth strain: NEB Stable
  Copy number: High Copy
Gene/Insert
  Gene/Insert name: NL4-3
  Mutation: delta tat delta TAR delta env GFP in Nef Tet operator in LTR
  Cloning method: Restriction Enzyme; 5′ cloning site unknown (unknown if destroyed); 3′ cloning site unknown (unknown if destroyed)
  Sequencing primers: 5′ unknown
Terms and licenses: Academic/Nonprofit Terms; Industry Terms: Not Available to Industry
How to cite: pBS NL4-3 envFS eGFP 5'CMV Δtat ΔTARx2_d2TetOp was a gift from Jeremy Luban (Addgene plasmid # 101349 ; http://n2t.net/addgene:101349 ; RRID:Addgene_101349)
