[The description below was written by a language model from this plasmid's Addgene catalogue record and pLannotate feature annotations shown in this document.]
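Description:
pBS NL4-3 envFS eGFP 5'CMV Δtat ΔTARx2_d2TetOp is a near full-length HIV-1 NL4-3 proviral clone carried in a pBluescript backbone and classed as a lentiviral vector. It is maintained in bacteria through a high-copy ColE1/pUC-type origin and ampicillin resistance (AmpR with its own promoter), and the backbone also contributes an f1 origin.

At the 5' end, the U3 region of the LTR is replaced by the CMV immediate-early enhancer and promoter, fused to R-U5. Transcription of the viral genome in transfected producer cells therefore does not depend on the viral LTR promoter or on Tat. This is followed by the Ψ packaging signal and the gag, pol, vif and vpu reading frames. The tat gene is disrupted, although a tat fragment is still annotated. The env gene carries a frameshift, so particles would need an envelope supplied in trans. EGFP is placed in the nef position as an infection and expression reporter, with only a nef fragment remaining.

The TAR elements in both the 5' and 3' R regions are mutated. Two Tet operator copies are inserted in the 3' U3 between the NF-κB and Sp1 sites; the feature table detects these as two short tetR/tetA promoter fragments that split the 3' LTR annotation. Because U3 is copied to both proviral ends during reverse transcription, the integrated provirus should carry a TetO-containing LTR promoter. This presumably puts its transcription under Tet-system control in place of the Tat/TAR axis, although the record does not name the transactivator used. The associated publication concerns innate immune activation (type I interferon and inflammatory cytokines) by intron-containing RNA from the HIV-1 provirus.
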