Features (pLannotate 1.2.2; 20 found; start..end, strand, type, name):
      7..435     +  rep_origin     f1 ori (sequence partly withheld): f1 bacteriophage origin of replication; arrow indicates direction of (+) strand synthesis
    527..830     +  enhancer       CMV enhancer: human cytomegalovirus immediate early enhancer
    831..1030    +  promoter       CMV promoter: human cytomegalovirus (CMV) immediate early promoter
   1049..1229    +  LTR            5' LTR (truncated): truncated 5' long terminal repeat (LTR) from HIV-1
   1276..1401    +  misc_feature   HIV-1 Ψ: packaging signal of human immunodeficiency virus type 1
   1385..2884    +  CDS            gag (sequence partly withheld): GAG_HV1N5 - Experimental evidence at protein level: Swiss-Prot protein existence level 1. [p6-gag]: Plays a role in budding of the assembled particle by interacting with the host class E VPS proteins TSG101 and PDCD6IP/AIP1. From Human immunodeficiency virus type 1 group M subtype B (isolate NY5) (HIV-1).
   2680..5691    +  CDS            HIV-1 pol: pol protein from human immunodeficiency virus 1; pol
   5636..6211    +  CDS            vif: VIF_HV1N5 - Experimental evidence at protein level: Swiss-Prot protein existence level 1. Counteracts the innate antiviral activity of host APOBEC3F and APOBEC3G. Forms a complex with host APOBEC3F and APOBEC3G thus preventing the entry of these lethally hypermutating enzymes into progeny virions. Recruits an active E3 ubiquitin ligase complex composed of elongin BC, CUL5, and RBX2 to induce polyubiquitination of APOBEC3G and APOBEC3F. In turn, they are directed to the 26S proteasome for degradation. Vif interaction with APOBEC3G also blocks its cytidine deaminase activity in a proteasome-inde
   6428..6640    +  CDS            tat (fragment): TAT_HV1H2 - Experimental evidence at protein level: Swiss-Prot protein existence level 1. Extracellular circulating Tat can be endocytosed by surrounding uninfected cells via the binding to several surface receptors such as CD26, CXCR4, heparan sulfate proteoglycans (HSPG) or LDLR. Neurons are rarely infected, but they internalize Tat via their LDLR. Through its interaction with nuclear HATs, Tat is potentially able to control the acetylation-dependent cellular gene expression. Modulates the expression of many cellular genes involved in cell survival, proliferation or in coding for cytokines o
   6656..6898    +  CDS            vpu: VPU_HV1B1 - Experimental evidence at protein level: Swiss-Prot protein existence level 1. Enhances virion budding by targeting host CD4 and Tetherin/BST2 to proteasome degradation. Degradation of CD4 prevents any unwanted premature interactions between viral Env and its host receptor CD4 in the endoplasmic reticulum. Degradation of antiretroviral protein Tetherin/BST2 is important for virion budding, as BST2 tethers new viral particles to the host cell membrane. Mechanistically, Vpu bridges either CD4 or BST2 to BTRC, a substrate recognition subunit of the Skp1/Cullin/F-box protein E3 ubiquiti
   6998..9379    +  CDS            env (fragment): ENV_HV1B1 - Experimental evidence at protein level: Swiss-Prot protein existence level 1. [Transmembrane protein gp41]: Acts as a class I viral fusion protein. Under the current model, the protein has at least 3 conformational states: pre-fusion native state, pre-hairpin intermediate state, and post-fusion hairpin state. During fusion of viral and target intracellular membranes, the coiled coil regions (heptad repeats) assume a trimer-of-hairpins structure, positioning the fusion peptide in close proximity to the C-terminal region of the ectodomain. The formation of this structure appears to d
   9403..10121   +  CDS            EGFP (fragment): the original enhanced GFP (Yang et al., 1996) mammalian codon-optimized
  10126..10251   +  CDS            nef (fragment): NEF_HV1AN - Experimental evidence at protein level: Swiss-Prot protein existence level 1. Extracellular Nef protein targets CD4(+) T-lymphocytes for apoptosis by interacting with CXCR4 surface receptors. From Human immunodeficiency virus type 1 group O (isolate ANT70) (HIV-1).
  10252..10379   +  LTR            3' LTR (fragment): 3' long terminal repeat (LTR) from HIV-1
  10386..10413   +  promoter       tetR/tetA promoters (fragment): tetR; overlapping promoters for bacterial tetR and tetA
  10415..10440   +  promoter       tetR/tetA promoters (fragment): tetR; overlapping promoters for bacterial tetR and tetA
  10458..10715   +  LTR            5' LTR (truncated): truncated 5' long terminal repeat (LTR) from HIV-1
  10791..11379   -  rep_origin     ori: high-copy-number ColE1/pMB1/pBR322/pUC origin of replication
  11550..12410   -  CDS            AmpR: β-lactamase; bla; confers resistance to ampicillin, carbenicillin, and related antibiotics
  12411..12515   -  promoter       AmpR promoter: bla
>Addgene plasmid #101349 | pBS NL4-3 envFS eGFP 5'CMV Δtat ΔTARx2_d2TetOp | addgene full sequence | sequence record 194312 | Addgene NGS Result
CACCTG
[124 nt withheld, positions 7-130]
C
[91 nt withheld, positions 132-222]
A
[49 nt withheld, positions 224-272]
CCTTTGACGTTGGAGTCCACGTTCTTT
[37 nt withheld, positions 300-336]
ACCCTATCTCGGTCTATTCTTTTGATTTATAAGGGATTTTGCCGATTTCGGCCTATTGGTTAAAAAATGA
GCTGATTTAACAAAAATTTAACGCGAATTTTAACAAAATATTTTAATTAATTGACATTGATTATTGATAA
TAGTAATCAATTACGGGGTCATTAGTTCATAGCCCATATATGGAGTTCCGCGTTACATAACTTACGGTAA
ATGGCCCGCCTGGCTGACCGCCCAACGACCCCCGCCCATTGACGTCAATAATGACGTATGTTCCCATAGT
AACGCCAATAGGGACTTTCCATTGACGTCAATGGGTGGAGTATTTACGGTAAACTGCCCACTTGGCAGTA
CATCAAGTGTATCATATGCCAAGTACGCCCCCTATTGACGTCAATGACGGTAAATGGCCCGCCTGGCATT
ATGCCCAGTACATGACCTTATGGGACTTTCCTACTTGGCAGTACATCTACGTATTAGTCATCGCTATTAC
CATGGTGATGCGGTTTTGGCAGTACATCAATGGGCGTGGATAGCGGTTTGACTCACGGGGATTTCCAAGT
CTCCACCCCATTGACGTCAATGGGAGTTTGTTTTGGCACCAAAATCAACGGGACTTTCCAAAATGTCGTA
ACAACTCCGCCCCATTGACGCAAATGGGCGGTAGGCGTGTACGGTGGGAGGTCTATATAAGCAGCTGCTT
TTTGCCTGTACTGGGTCTCTCTGGTTAGACCAGAAAGGAGCATTGGAGCTCTCTGGCTAACTAGGGAACC
CACTGCTTAAGCCTCAATAAAGCTTGCCTTGAGTGCTTCAAGTAGTGTGTGCCCGTCTGTTGTGTGACTC
TGGTAACTAGAGATCCCTCAGACCCTTTTAGTCAGTGTGGAAAATCTCTAGCAGTGGCGCCCGAACAGGG
ACTTGAAAGCGAAAGTAAAGCCAGAGGAGCTCTCTCGACGCAGGACTCGGCTTGCTGAAGCGCGCACGGC
AAGAGGCGAGGGGCGGCGACTGGTGAGTACGCCAAAAATTTTGACTAGCGGAGGCTAGAAGGAGAGAGAT
GGGTGCGAGAGCGTCGGTATTAAGCGGGGGAGAATTAGATAAATGGGAAAAAATTCGGTTAAGGCCAGGG
GGAAAGAAACAATATAAACTAAAACATATAGTATGGGCAAGCAGGGAGCTAGAACGATTCGCAGTTAATC
CTGGCCTTTTAGAGACATCAGAAGGCTGTAGACAAATACTGGGACAGCTACAACCATCCCTTCAGACAGG
ATCAGAAGAACTTAGATCATTATATAATACAATAGCAGTCCTCTATTGTGTGCATCAAAGGATAGATGTA
AAAGACACCAAGGAAGCCTTAGATAAGATAGAGGAAGAGCAAAACAAAAGTAAGAAAAAGGCACAGCAAG
CAGCAGCTGACACAGGAAACAACAGCCAGGTCAGCCAAAATTAC
[693 nt withheld, positions 1781-2473]
GCTGAAGCAATGAGCCAAGTAACAAATCCAGCTACCATAATGATACAGAAAGGCAATTTTAGGAACCAAA
GAAAGACTGTTAAGTGTTTCAATTGTGGCAAAGAAGGGCACATAGCCAAAAATTGCAGGGCCCCTAGGAA
AAAGGGCTGTTGGAAATGTGGAAAGGAAGGACACCAAATGAAAGATTGTACTGAGAGACAGGCTAATTTT
TTAGGGAAGATCTGGCCTTCCCACAAGGGAAGGCCAGGGAATTTTCTTCAGAGCAGACCAGAGCCAACAG
CCCCACCAGAAGAGAGCTTCAGGTTTGGGGAAGAGACAACAACTCCCTCTCAGAAGCAGGAGCCGATAGA
CAAGGAACTGTATCCTTTAGCTTCCCTCAGATCACTCTTTGGCAGCGACCCCTCGTCACAATAAAGATAG
GGGGGCAATTAAAGGAAGCTCTATTAGATACAGGAGCAGATGATACAGTATTAGAAGAAATGAATTTGCC
AGGAAGATGGAAACCAAAAATGATAGGGGGAATTGGAGGTTTTATCAAAGTAAGACAGTATGATCAGATA
CTCATAGAAATCTGCGGACATAAAGCTATAGGTACAGTATTAGTAGGACCTACACCTGTCAACATAATTG
GAAGAAATCTGTTGACTCAGATTGGCTGCACTTTAAATTTTCCCATTAGTCCTATTGAGACTGTACCAGT
AAAATTAAAGCCAGGAATGGATGGCCCAAAAGTTAAACAATGGCCATTGACAGAAGAAAAAATAAAAGCA
TTAGTAGAAATTTGTACAGAAATGGAAAAGGAAGGAAAAATTTCAAAAATTGGGCCTGAAAATCCATACA
ATACTCCAGTATTTGCCATAAAGAAAAAAGACAGTACTAAATGGAGAAAATTAGTAGATTTCAGAGAACT
TAATAAGAGAACTCAAGATTTCTGGGAAGTTCAATTAGGAATACCACATCCTGCAGGGTTAAAACAGAAA
AAATCAGTAACAGTACTGGATGTGGGCGATGCATATTTTTCAGTTCCCTTAGATAAAGACTTCAGGAAGT
ATACTGCATTTACCATACCTAGTATAAACAATGAGACACCAGGGATTAGATATCAGTACAATGTGCTTCC
ACAGGGATGGAAAGGATCACCAGCAATATTCCAGTGTAGCATGACAAAAATCTTAGAGCCTTTTAGAAAA
CAAAATCCAGACATAGTCATCTATCAATACATGGATGATTTGTATGTAGGATCTGACTTAGAAATAGGGC
AGCATAGAACAAAAATAGAGGAACTGAGACAACATCTGTTGAGGTGGGGATTTACCACACCAGACAAAAA
ACATCAGAAAGAACCTCCATTCCTTTGGATGGGTTATGAACTCCATCCTGATAAATGGACAGTACAGCCT
ATAGTGCTGCCAGAAAAGGACAGCTGGACTGTCAATGACATACAGAAATTAGTGGGAAAATTGAATTGGG
CAAGTCAGATTTATGCAGGGATTAAAGTAAGGCAATTATGTAAACTTCTTAGGGGAACCAAAGCACTAAC
AGAAGTAGTACCACTAACAGAAGAAGCAGAGCTAGAACTGGCAGAAAACAGGGAGATTCTAAAAGAACCG
GTACATGGAGTGTATTATGACCCATCAAAAGACTTAATAGCAGAAATACAGAAGCAGGGGCAAGGCCAAT
GGACATATCAAATTTATCAAGAGCCATTTAAAAATCTGAAAACAGGAAAGTATGCAAGAATGAAGGGTGC
CCACACTAATGATGTGAAACAATTAACAGAGGCAGTACAAAAAATAGCCACAGAAAGCATAGTAATATGG
GGAAAGACTCCTAAATTTAAATTACCCATACAAAAGGAAACATGGGAAGCATGGTGGACAGAGTATTGGC
AAGCCACCTGGATTCCTGAGTGGGAGTTTGTCAATACCCCTCCCTTAGTGAAGTTATGGTACCAGTTAGA
GAAAGAACCCATAATAGGAGCAGAAACTTTCTATGTAGATGGGGCAGCCAATAGGGAAACTAAATTAGGA
AAAGCAGGATATGTAACTGACAGAGGAAGACAAAAAGTTGTCCCCCTAACGGACACAACAAATCAGAAGA
CTGAGTTACAAGCAATTCATCTAGCTTTGCAGGATTCGGGATTAGAAGTAAACATAGTGACAGACTCACA
ATATGCATTGGGAATCATTCAAGCACAACCAGATAAGAGTGAATCAGAGTTAGTCAGTCAAATAATAGAG
CAGTTAATAAAAAAGGAAAAAGTCTACCTGGCATGGGTACCAGCACACAAAGGAATTGGAGGAAATGAAC
AAGTAGATAAATTGGTCAGTGCTGGAATCAGGAAAGTACTATTTTTAGATGGAATAGATAAGGCCCAAGA
AGAACATGAGAAATATCACAGTAATTGGAGAGCAATGGCTAGTGATTTTAACCTACCACCTGTAGTAGCA
AAAGAAATAGTAGCCAGCTGTGATAAATGTCAGCTAAAAGGGGAAGCCATGCATGGACAAGTAGACTGTA
GCCCAGGAATATGGCAGCTAGATTGTACACATTTAGAAGGAAAAGTTATCTTGGTAGCAGTTCATGTAGC
CAGTGGATATATAGAAGCAGAAGTAATTCCAGCAGAGACAGGGCAAGAAACAGCATACTTCCTCTTAAAA
TTAGCAGGAAGATGGCCAGTAAAAACAGTACATACAGACAATGGCAGCAATTTCACCAGTACTACAGTTA
AGGCCGCCTGTTGGTGGGCGGGGATCAAGCAGGAATTTGGCATTCCCTACAATCCCCAAAGTCAAGGAGT
AATAGAATCTATGAATAAAGAATTAAAGAAAATTATAGGACAGGTAAGAGATCAGGCTGAACATCTTAAG
ACAGCAGTACAAATGGCAGTATTCATCCACAATTTTAAAAGAAAAGGGGGGATTGGGGGGTACAGTGCAG
GGGAAAGAATAGTAGACATAATAGCAACAGACATACAAACTAAAGAATTACAAAAACAAATTACAAAAAT
TCAAAATTTTCGGGTTTATTACAGGGACAGCAGAGATCCAGTTTGGAAAGGACCAGCAAAGCTCCTCTGG
AAAGGTGAAGGGGCAGTAGTAATACAAGATAATAGTGACATAAAAGTAGTGCCAAGAAGAAAAGCAAAGA
TCATCAGGGATTATGGAAAACAGATGGCAGGTGATGATTGTGTGGCAAGTAGACAGGATGAGGATTAACA
CATGGAAAAGATTAGTAAAACACCATATGTATATTTCAAGGAAAGCTAAGGACTGGTTTTATAGACATCA
CTATGAAAGTACTAATCCAAAAATAAGTTCAGAAGTACACATCCCACTAGGGGATGCTAAATTAGTAATA
ACAACATATTGGGGTCTGCATACAGGAGAAAGAGACTGGCATTTGGGTCAGGGAGTCTCCATAGAATGGA
GGAAAAAGAGATATAGCACACAAGTAGACCCTGACCTAGCAGACCAACTAATTCATCTGCACTATTTTGA
TTGTTTTTCAGAATCTGCTATAAGAAATACCATATTAGGACGTATAGTTAGTCCTAGGTGTGAATATCAA
GCAGGACATAACAAGGTAGGATCTCTACAGTACTTGGCACTAGCAGCATTAATAAAACCAAAACAGATAA
AGCCACCTTTGCCTAGTGTTAGGAAACTGACAGAGGACAGATGGAACAAGCCCCAGAAGACCAAGGGCCA
CAGAGGGAGCCATACAATGAATGGACACTAGAGCTTTTAGAGGAACTTAAGAGTGAAGCTGTTAGACATT
TTCCTAGGATATGGCTCCATAACTTAGGACAACATATCTATGAAACTTACGGGGATACTTGGGCAGGAGT
GGAAGCCATAATAAGAATTCTGCAACAACTGCTGTTTATCCATTTCAGAATTGGGTGTCGACATAGCAGA
ATAGGCGTTACTCGACAGAGGAGAGCAAGAAACGGAGCCAGTAGATCCTAGACTAGAGCCCTGGAAGCAT
CCAGGAAGTCAGCCTAAAACTGCTTGTACCAATTGCTAGTGTAAAAAGTGTTGCTTTCATTGCCAAGTTT
GTTTCACGACAAAAGCCTTAGGCATCTCCTATGGCAGGAAGAAGCGGAGACAGCGACGAAGAGCTCATCA
GAACAGTCAGACTCATCAAGCTTCTCTATCAAAGCAGTAAGTAGTACATGTAATGCAACCTATAATAGTA
GCAATAGTAGCATTAGTAGTAGCAATAATAATAGCAATAGTTGTGTGGTCCATAGTAATCATAGAATATA
GGAAAATATTAAGACAAAGAAAAATAGACAGGTTAATTGATAGACTAATAGAAAGAGCAGAAGACAGTGG
CAATGAGAGTGAAGGAGAAGTATCAGCACTTGTGGAGATGGGGGTGGAAATGGGGCACCATGCTCCTTGG
GATATTGATGATCTGTAGTGCTACAGAAAAATTGTGGGTCACCGTCTATTATGGGGTACCTGTGTGGAAG
GAAGCAACCACCACTCTATTTTGTGCATCAGATGCTAAAGCATATATGATACAGAGGTACATAATGTTTG
GGCCACACATGCCTGTGTACCCACAGACCCCAACCCACAAGAAGTAGTATTGGTAAATGTGACAGAAAAT
TTTAACATGTGGAAAAATGACATGGTAGAACAGATGCATGAGGATATAATCAGTTTATGGGATCAAAGCC
TAAAGCCATGTGTAAAATTAACCCCACTCTGTGTTAGTTTAAAGTGCACTGATTTGAAGAATGATACTAA
TACCAATAGTAGTAGCGGGAGAATGATAATGGAGAAAGGAGAGATAAAAAACTGCTCTTTCAATATCAGC
ACAAGCATAAGAGATAAGGTGCAGAAAGAATATGCATTCTTTTATAAACTTGATATAGTACCAATAGATA
ATACCAGCTATAGGTTGATAAGTTGTAACACCTCAGTCATTACACAGGCCTGTCCAAAGGTATCCTTTGA
GCCAATTCCCATACATTATTGTGCCCCGGCTGGTTTTGCGATTCTAAAATGTAATAATAAGACGTTCAAT
GGAACAGGACCATGTACAAATGTCAGCACAGTACAATGTACACATGGAATCAGGCCAGTAGTATCAACTC
AACTGCTGTTAAATGGCAGTCTAGCAGAAGAAGATGTAGTAATTAGATCTGCCAATTTCACAGACAATGC
TAAAACCATAATAGTACAGCTGAACACATCTGTAGAAATTAATTGTACAAGACCCAACAACAATACAAGA
AAAAGTATCCGTATCCAGAGGGGACCAGGGAGAGCATTTGTTACAATAGGAAAAATAGGAAATATGAGAC
AAGCACATTGTAACATTAGTAGAGCAAAATGGAATGCCACTTTAAAACAGATAGCTAGCAAATTAAGAGA
ACAATTTGGAAATAATAAAACAATAATCTTTAAGCAATCCTCAGGAGGGGACCCAGAAATTGTAACGCAC
AGTTTTAATTGTGGAGGGGAATTTTTCTACTGTAATTCAACACAACTGTTTAATAGTACTTGGTTTAATA
GTACTTGGAGTACTGAAGGGTCAAATAACACTGAAGGAAGTGACACAATCACACTCCCATGCAGAATAAA
ACAATTTATAAACATGTGGCAGGAAGTAGGAAAAGCAATGTATGCCCCTCCCATCAGTGGACAAATTAGA
TGTTCATCAAATATTACTGGGCTGCTATTAACAAGAGATGGTGGTAATAACAACAATGGGTCCGAGATCT
TCAGACCTGGAGGAGGCGATATGAGGGACAATTGGAGAAGTGAATTATATAAATATAAAGTAGTAAAAAT
TGAACCATTAGGAGTAGCACCCACCAAGGCAAAGAGAAGAGTGGTGCAGAGAGAAAAAAGAGCAGTGGGA
ATAGGAGCTTTGTTCCTTGGGTTCTTGGGAGCAGCAGGAAGCACTATGGGCGCAGCGTCAATGACGCTGA
CGGTACAGGCCAGACAATTATTGTCTGATATAGTGCAGCAGCAGAACAATTTGCTGAGGGCTATTGAGGC
GCAACAGCATCTGTTGCAACTCACAGTCTGGGGCATCAAACAGCTCCAGGCAAGAATCCTGGCTGTGGAA
AGATACCTAAAGGATCAACAGCTCCTGGGGATTTGGGGTTGCTCTGGAAAACTCATTTGCACCACTGCTG
TGCCTTGGAATGCTAGTTGGAGTAATAAATCTCTGGAACAGATTTGGAATAACATGACCTGGATGGAGTG
GGACAGAGAAATTAACAATTACACAAGCTTAATACACTCCTTAATTGAAGAATCGCAAAACCAGCAAGAA
AAGAATGAACAAGAATTATTGGAATTAGATAAATGGGCAAGTTTGTGGAATTGGTTTAACATAACAAATT
GGCTGTGGTATATAAAATTATTCATAATGATAGTAGGAGGCTTGGTAGGTTTAAGAATAGTTTTTGCTGT
ACTTTCTATAGTGAATAGAGTTAGGCAGGGATATTCACCATTATCGTTTCAGACCCACCTCCCAATCCCG
AGGGGACCCGACAGGCCCGAAGGAATAGAAGAAGAAGGTGGAGAGAGAGACAGAGACAGATCCATTCGAT
TAGTGAACGGATCCTTAGCACTTATCTGGGACGATCTGCGGAGCCTGTGCCTCTTCAGCTACCACCGCTT
GAGAGACTTACTCTTGATTGTAACGAGGATTGTGGAACTTCTGGGACGCAGGGGGTGGGAAGCCCTCAAA
TATTGGTGGAATCTCCTACAATATTGGAGTCAGGAACTAAAGAATAGTGCTGTTAACTTGCTCAATGCCA
CAGCCATAGCAGTAGCTGAGGGGACAGATAGGGTTATAGAAGTAGTACAAGGAGCTTGTAGAGCTATTCG
CCACATACCTAGAAGAATAAGACAGGGCTTGGAAAGGATTTTGCTATAAGATGGGTGGCGCGGCCGCTCT
GGTGAGCAAGGGCGAGGAGCTGTTCACCGGGGTGGTGCCCATCCTGGTCGAGCTGGACGGCGACGTAAAC
GGCCACAAGTTCAGCGTGTCCGGCGAGGGCGAGGGCGATGCCACCTACGGCAAGCTGACCCTGAAGTTCA
TCTGCACCACCGGCAAGCTGCCCGTGCCCTGGCCCACCCTCGTGACCACCCTGACCTACGGCGTGCAGTG
CTTCAGCCGCTACCCCGACCACATGAAGCAGCACGACTTCTTCAAGTCCGCCATGCCCGAAGGCTACGTC
CAGGAGCGCACCATCTTCTTCAAGGACGACGGCAACTACAAGACCCGCGCCGAGGTGAAGTTCGAGGGCG
ACACCCTGGTGAACCGCATCGAGCTGAAGGGCATCGACTTCAAGGAGGACGGCAACATCCTGGGGCACAA
GCTGGAGTACAACTACAACAGCCACAACGTCTATATCATGGCCGACAAGCAGAAGAACGGCATCAAGGTG
AACTTCAAGATCCGCCACAACATCGAGGACGGCAGCGTGCAGCTCGCCGACCACTACCAGCAGAACACCC
CCATCGGCGACGGCCCCGTGCTGCTGCCCGACAACCACTACCTGAGCACCCAGTCCGCCCTGAGCAAAGA
CCCCAACGAGAAGCGCGATCACATGGTCCTGCTGGAGTTCGTGACCGCCGCCGGGATCACTCTCGGCATG
GACGAGCTGTACAAGTAACTCGAGCCCTCAGGTACCTTTAAGACCAATGACTTACAAGGCAGCTGTAGAT
CTTAGCCACTTTTTAAAAGAAAAGGGGGGACTGGAAGGGCTAATTCACTCCCAAAGAAGACAAGATATCC
TTGATCTGGAAGTGTTAGAGTGGAGGTTTGACAGCCGCCTAGCATTTCATCACGTGGCCCGAGAGCTGCA
TCCGGAGTACTTCAAGAACTGCTGACATCGAGCTTGCTACAAGGGACTTTCCGCTGGGGACTTTCCGTCG
AGTTTACCACTCCCTATCAGTGATAGAGAAATACCACTCCCTATCAGTGATAGAGAAAAGTGAAAGTCGA
CAGGGAGGCGTGGCCTGGGCGGGACTGGGGAGTGGCGAGCCCTCAGATGCTGCATATAAGCAGCTGCTTT
TTGCCTGTACTGGGTCTCTCTGGTTAGACCAGAAAGGAGCATTGGAGCTCTCTGGCTAACTAGGGAACCC
ACTGCTTAAGCCTCAATAAAGCTTGCCTTGAGTGCTTCAAGTAGTGTGTGCCCGTCTGTTGTGTGACTCT
GGTAACTAGAGATCCCTCAGACCCTTTTAGTCAGTGTGGAAAATCTCTAGCAGGCCGGCCCAATTGACAT
GTGAGCAAAAGGCCAGCAAAAGGCCAGGAACCGTAAAAAGGCCGCGTTGCTGGCGTTTTTCCATAGGCTC
CGCCCCCCTGACGAGCATCACAAAAATCGACGCTCAAGTCAGAGGTGGCGAAACCCGACAGGACTATAAA
GATACCAGGCGTTTCCCCCTGGAAGCTCCCTCGTGCGCTCTCCTGTTCCGACCCTGCCGCTTACCGGATA
CCTGTCCGCCTTTCTCCCTTCGGGAAGCGTGGCGCTTTCTCATAGCTCACGCTGTAGGTATCTCAGTTCG
GTGTAGGTCGTTCGCTCCAAGCTGGGCTGTGTGCACGAACCCCCCGTTCAGCCCGACCGCTGCGCCTTAT
CCGGTAACTATCGTCTTGAGTCCAACCCGGTAAGACACGACTTATCGCCACTGGCAGCAGCCACTGGTAA
CAGGATTAGCAGAGCGAGGTATGTAGGCGGTGCTACAGAGTTCTTGAAGTGGTGGCCTAACTACGGCTAC
ACTAGAAGAACAGTATTTGGTATCTGCGCTCTGCTGAAGCCAGTTACCTTCGGAAAAAGAGTTGGTAGCT
CTTGATCCGGCAAACAAACCACCGCTGGTAGCGGTGGTTTTTTTGTTTGCAAGCAGCAGATTACGCGCAG
AAAAAAAGGATCTCAAGAAGATCCTTTGATCTTTTCTACGGGGTCTGACGCTCAGTGGAACGAAAACTCA
CGTTAAGGGATTTTGGTCATGAGATTATCAAAAAGGATCTTCACCTAGATCCTTTTAAATTAAAAATGAA
GTTTTAAATCAATCTAAAGTATATATGAGTAAACTTGGTCTGACAGTTACCAATGCTTAATCAGTGAGGC
ACCTATCTCAGCGATCTGTCTATTTCGTTCATCCATAGTTGCCTGACTCCCCGTCGTGTAGATAACTACG
ATACGGGAGGGCTTACCATCTGGCCCCAGTGCTGCAATGATACCGCGAGACCCACGCTCACCGGCTCCAG
ATTTATCAGCAATAAACCAGCCAGCCGGAAGGGCCGAGCGCAGAAGTGGTCCTGCAACTTTATCCGCCTC
CATCCAGTCTATTAATTGTTGCCGGGAAGCTAGAGTAAGTAGTTCGCCAGTTAATAGTTTGCGCAACGTT
GTTGCCATTGCTACAGGCATCGTGGTGTCACGCTCGTCGTTTGGTATGGCTTCATTCAGCTCCGGTTCCC
AACGATCAAGGCGAGTTACATGATCCCCCATGTTGTGCAAAAAAGCGGTTAGCTCCTTCGGTCCTCCGAT
CGTTGTCAGAAGTAAGTTGGCCGCAGTGTTATCACTCATGGTTATGGCAGCACTGCATAATTCTCTTACT
GTCATGCCATCCGTAAGATGCTTTTCTGTGACTGGTGAGTACTCAACCAAGTCATTCTGAGAATAGTGTA
TGCGGCGACCGAGTTGCTCTTGCCCGGCGTCAATACGGGATAATACCGCGCCACATAGCAGAACTTTAAA
AGTGCTCATCATTGGAAAACGTTCTTCGGGGCGAAAACTCTCAAGGATCTTACCGCTGTTGAGATCCAGT
TCGATGTAACCCACTCGTGCACCCAACTGATCTTCAGCATCTTTTACTTTCACCAGCGTTTCTGGGTGAG
CAAAAACAGGAAGGCAAAATGCCGCAAAAAAGGGAATAAGGGCGACACGGAAATGTTGAATACTCATACT
CTTCCTTTTTCAATATTATTGAAGCATTTATCAGGGTTATTGTCTCATGAGCGGATACATATTTGAATGT
ATTTAGAAAAATAAACAAATAGGGGTTCCGCGCACATTTCCCCGAAAAGTGC
